Addgene plasmid #137976: pEVOL-AckRS
Purpose: sequence optimized N‐acetyl lysyl‐tRNA synthetase with cognate tRNA for genetic code expansion
Depositing lab: Wenshe Liu. Depositing organization: Texas A&M University. Publication: A Click Chemistry Approach Reveals the Chromatin-Dependent Histone H3K36 Deacylase Nature of SIRT7. Wang WW, Angulo-Ibanez M, Lyu J, Kurra Y, Tong Z, Wu B, Zhang L, Sharma V, Zhou J, Lin H, Gao YQ, Li W, Chua KF, Liu WR. J Am Chem Soc. 2019 Feb 13;141(6):2462-2473. doi: 10.1021/jacs.8b12083. Epub 2019 Feb 4. PubMed 30653310.
Backbone
  Vector backbone: pEVOL
  Total vector size (bp): 5651
  Vector type: Bacterial Expression
Growth in bacteria
  Bacterial resistance: Chloramphenicol, 25 μg/mL
  Growth temperature: 37°C
  Growth strain: DH5alpha
  Copy number: Unknown
Gene/Insert
  Gene/Insert name: AckRS and pylTcua
  Species: Methanosarcina mazei
  Insert size (bp): 1365
  Promoter: araBAD
  Cloning method: Unknown
  Sequencing primers: 5′ tttcagatgggttctggctgcacccgtg; 3′ aaagttcagcatagtgaactcttcc
Terms and licenses: Academic/Nonprofit Terms; Industry Terms: Not Available to Industry
How to cite: pEVOL-AckRS was a gift from Wenshe Liu (Addgene plasmid # 137976 ; http://n2t.net/addgene:137976 ; RRID:Addgene_137976)
