[The description below was written by a language model from this plasmid's Addgene catalogue record and pLannotate feature annotations shown in this document.]
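Description:
pEVOL-AckRS is a bacterial expression plasmid of about 5.65 kb built on the pEVOL backbone. It supplies an orthogonal aminoacyl-tRNA synthetase/tRNA pair for genetic code expansion in E. coli. It replicates from the medium-copy p15A origin, which is compatible with ColE1-type plasmids, so it can be co-maintained with a separate expression vector carrying the target gene. Selection is by chloramphenicol, through a chloramphenicol acetyltransferase gene driven by its native cat promoter. The annotation also picks up short fragments of an RSF origin, an IS1 element and a tet promoter. These appear to be backbone remnants or partial matches rather than functional parts.

The payload is AckRS, a sequence-optimized N-acetyl-lysyl-tRNA synthetase. The feature table matches it to the Methanosarcina mazei pyrrolysyl-tRNA synthetase gene pylS, which is consistent with an engineered variant of that enzyme, although the record does not list the specific substitutions. The roughly 1.36 kb coding sequence sits downstream of the araBAD promoter. The araC regulator is encoded divergently on the same plasmid, so synthetase expression is induced with L-arabinose. A short tag-like match follows the open reading frame, and transcription ends in an rrnB-derived region containing 5S rRNA sequence and a partial T1 terminator. Further downstream lies an annotated tRNA gene corresponding to pylT with a CUA anticodon, the amber suppressor tRNA. The promoter driving this tRNA is not annotated.

Together the two components decode UAG stop codons placed in a gene of interest as acetyl-lysine, producing recombinant proteins with site-specific lysine acetylation. The associated publication concerns histone deacylation by a sirtuin, which points to use in preparing defined acetylated histone substrates.
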