Features (pLannotate 1.2.2; 13 found; start..end, strand, type, name):
      1..285     +  promoter       araBAD promoter: araBAD; promoter of the L-arabinose operon of E. coli; the araC regulatory gene is transcribed in the opposite direction (Guzman et al., 1995)
    322..1683    +  CDS            pylS: PYLS_METMA - Experimental evidence at protein level: Swiss-Prot protein existence level 1. Catalyzes the attachment of pyrrolysine to tRNA(Pyl). Pyrrolysine is a lysine derivative encoded by the termination codon UAG. From Methanosarcina mazei (strain ATCC BAA-159 / DSM 3647 / Goe1 / Go1 / JCM 11833 / OCM 88) (Methanosarcina frisia).
   1693..1710    +  CDS            capTEV™ (fragment): composite tag for in vivo biotinylation, TEV protease cleavage, and 6xHis tagging
   1817..1932    +  ncRNA          5S rRNA: Accession: RF00001 - 5S ribosomal RNA
   1936..1973    +  terminator     rrnB T1 terminator (fragment): transcription terminator T1 from the E. coli rrnB gene
   2540..2608    +  ncRNA          tRNA: Accession: RF00005 - tRNA
   2769..3428    -  CDS            CmR: chloramphenicol acetyltransferase; cat; confers resistance to chloramphenicol
   3429..3531    -  promoter       cat promoter: promoter of the E. coli cat gene encoding chloramphenicol acetyltransferase
   3652..3795    +  mobile_element IS1 (fragment): prokaryotic transposable element IS1
   3914..3969    -  rep_origin     RSF ori (fragment): Plasmids containing the RSF 1030 origin of replication can be propagated in E. coli cells that contain additional plasmids with compatible origins.
   4057..4602    -  rep_origin     p15A ori: Plasmids containing the medium-copy-number p15A origin of replication can be propagated in E. coli cells that contain a second plasmid with the ColE1 origin.
   4714..4738    +  promoter       tet promoter (fragment): E. coli promoter for tetracycline efflux protein gene
   4748..5626    -  CDS            araC: L-arabinose regulatory protein; araC
>Addgene plasmid #137976 | pEVOL-AckRS | addgene full sequence | sequence record 272335 | Addgene NGS Result
AAGAAACCAATTGTCCATATTGCATCAGACATTGCCGTCACTGCGTCTTTTACTGGCTCTTCTCGCTAAC
CAAACCGGTAACCCCGCTTATTAAAAGCATTCTGTAACAAAGCGGGACCAAAGCCATGACAAAAACGCGT
AACAAAAGTGTCTATAATCACGGCAGAAAAGTCCACATTGATTATTTGCACGGCGTCACACTTTGCTATG
CCATAGCATTTTTATCCATAAGATTAGCGGATCCTACCTGACGCTTTTTATCGCAACTCTCTACTGTTTC
TCCATACCCGTTTTTTTGGGCTAACAGGAGGAATTACTAGTATGGATAAGAAACCGCTGAATACTCTGAT
TTCTGCAACTGGTCTGTGGATGAGCCGTACCGGCACCATCCACAAGATCAAACACCACGAGGTTTCCCGT
AGCAAAATCTACATCGAAATGGCGTGCGGTGACCACCTGGTGGTAAACAACTCCCGTTCTTCTCGTACTG
CACGTGCTCTGCGCCACCACAAGTACCGTAAGACCTGCAAGCGCTGTCGCGTGTCTGATGAAGACCTGAA
CAAATTCCTGACTAAAGCGAACGAAGATCAGACTTCTGTGAAGGTGAAAGTTGTTTCTGCCCCAACCCGC
ACCAAGAAAGCGATGCCGAAGTCCGTTGCACGCGCTCCGAAACCGCTGGAGAACACCGAAGCCGCACAGG
CCCAGCCGTCTGGTTCTAAGTTTTCTCCGGCAATCCCGGTTTCTACTCAGGAGTCTGTGTCTGTGCCAGC
TTCTGTTAGCACTTCTATTTCCTCTATCAGCACTGGTGCGACTGCGTCCGCTCTGGTAAAAGGTAACACT
AACCCGATCACCAGCATGTCTGCTCCGGTTCAGGCTTCTGCACCGGCACTGACTAAAAGCCAGACTGACC
GTCTGGAGGTTCTGCTGAACCCGAAAGATGAAATCAGCCTGAACTCTGGCAAACCGTTCCGTGAACTGGA
ATCCGAACTGCTGTCTCGTCGTAAGAAAGACCTGCAACAAATCTATGCTGAAGAGCGTGAAAACTACCTG
GGTAAACTGGAACGTGAAATCACCCGTTTCTTTGTGGACCGTGGTTTCCTGGAAATCAAGTCTCCGATCC
TGATCCCGCTGGAATACATCGAGCGCATGGGTATTGATAACGACACCGAACTGTCCAAGCAGATTTTCCG
TGTGGACAAGAACTTCTGCCTGCGTCCGATGATGGCACCGAACCTGCTGAATTACGCGCGTAAACTGGAT
CGTGCACTGCCGGACCCGATCAAAATCTTTGAAATCGGTCCATGCTATCGTAAGGAGAGCGACGGTAAAG
AACACCTGGAAGAGTTCACTATGCTGAACTTTTTTCAGATGGGTTCTGGCTGCACCCGTGAAAATCTGGA
ATCTATCATCACCGACTTCCTGAACCACCTGGGCATTGACTTCAAAATCGTTGGTGATTCCTGCATGGTT
TACGGTGACACTCTGGACGTTATGCATGGTGATCTGGAACTGAGCAGCGCTGTTGTGGGTCCGATTCCGC
TGGATCGTGAATGGGGTATCGATAAACCGTGGATTGGTGCTGGCTTCGGTCTGGAACGTCTGCTGAAAGT
TAAGCACGACTTTAAGAACATCAAACGTGCTGCGCGTTCCGAGTCCTATTACAACGGCATTAGCACTAAC
CTGTAAGTCGACCATCATCATCATCATCATTGAGTTTAAACGGTCTCCAGCTTGGCTGTTTTGGCGGATG
AGAGAAGATTTTCAGCCTGATACAGATTAAATCAGAACGCAGAAGCGGTCTGATAAAACAGAATTTGCCT
GGCGGCAGTAGCGCGGTGGTCCCACCTGACCCCATGCCGAACTCAGAAGTGAAACGCCGTAGCGCCGATG
GTAGTGTGGGGTCTCCCCATGCGAGAGTAGGGAACTGCCAGGCATCAAATAAAACGAAAGGCTCAGTCGA
AAGACTGGGCCTTGTTTGTGAGCTCCCGGTCATCAATCATCCCCATAATCCTTGTTAGATTATCAATTTT
AAAAAACTAACAGTTGTCAGCCTGTCCCGCTTTAATATCATACGCCGTTATACGTTGTTTACGCTTTGAG
GAATCCCATATGATACGCGGCCGCTTTCAAACGCTAAATTGCCTGATGCGCTACGCTTATCAGGCCTACA
TGATCTCTGCAATATATTGAGTTTGCGTGCTTTTGTAGGCCGGATAAGGCGTTCACGCCGCATCCGGCAA
GAAACAGCAAACAATCCAAAACGCCGCGTTCAGCGGCGTTTTTTCTGCTTTTCTTCGCGAATTAATTCCG
CTTCGCAACATGTGAGCACCGGTTTATTGACTACCGGAAGCAGTGTGACCGTGTGCTTCTCAAATGCCTG
AGGCCAGTTTGCTCAGGCTCTCCCCGTGGAGGTAATAATTGACGATATGATCAGTGCACGGCTAACTAAG
CGGCCTGCTGACTTTCTCGCCGATCAAAAGGCATTTTGCTATTAAGGGATTGACGAGGGCGTATCTGCGC
AGTAAGATGCGCCCCGCATTGGAAACCTGATCATGTAGATCGAATGGACTCTAAATCCGTTCAGCCGGGT
TAGATTCCCGGGGTTTCCGCCAAATTCGAAAAGCCTGCTCAACGAGCAGGCTTTTTTGCATGCTCGAGCA
GCTCAGGGTCGAATTTGCTTTCGAATTTCTGCCATTCATCCGCTTATTATCACTTATTCAGGCGTAGCAA
CCAGGCGTTTAAGGGCACCAATAACTGCCTTAAAAAAATTACGCCCCGCCCTGCCACTCATCGCAGTACT
GTTGTAATTCATTAAGCATTCTGCCGACATGGAAGCCATCACAAACGGCATGATGAACCTGAATCGCCAG
CGGCATCAGCACCTTGTCGCCTTGCGTATAATATTTGCCCATGGTGAAAACGGGGGCGAAGAAGTTGTCC
ATATTGGCCACGTTTAAATCAAAACTGGTGAAACTCACCCAGGGATTGGCTGAGACGAAAAACATATTCT
CAATAAACCCTTTAGGGAAATAGGCCAGGTTTTCACCGTAACACGCCACATCTTGCGAATATATGTGTAG
AAACTGCCGGAAATCGTCGTGGTATTCACTCCAGAGCGATGAAAACGTTTCAGTTTGCTCATGGAAAACG
GTGTAACAAGGGTGAACACTATCCCATATCACCAGCTCACCGTCTTTCATTGCCATACGGAATTCCGGAT
GAGCATTCATCAGGCGGGCAAGAATGTGAATAAAGGCCGGATAAAACTTGTGCTTATTTTTCTTTACGGT
CTTTAAAAAGGCCGTAATATCCAGCTGAACGGTCTGGTTATAGGTACATTGAGCAACTGACTGAAATGCC
TCAAAATGTTCTTTACGATGCCATTGGGATATATCAACGGTGGTATATCCAGTGATTTTTTTCTCCATTT
TAGCTTCCTTAGCTCCTGAAAATCTCGATAACTCAAAAAATACGCCCGGTAGTGATCTTATTTCATTATG
GTGAAAGTTGGAACCTCTTACGTGCCGATCAACGTCTCATTTTCGCCAAAAGTTGGCCCAGGGCTTCCCG
GTATCAACAGGGACACCAGGATTTATTTATTCTGCGAAGTGATCTTCCGTCACAGGTATTTATTCGGCGC
AAAGTGCGTCGGGTGATGCTGCCAACTTACTGATTTAGTGTATGATGGTGTTTTTGAGGTGCTCCAGTGG
CTTCTGTTTCTATCAGCTGTCCCTCCTGTTCAGCTACTGACGGGGTGGTGCGTAACGGCAAAAGCACCGC
CGGACATCAGCGCTAGCGGAGTGTATACTGGCTTACTATGTTGGCACTGATGAGGGTGTCAGTGAAGTGC
TTCATGTGGCAGGAGAAAAAAGGCTGCACCGGTGCGTCAGCAGAATATGTGATACAGGATATATTCCGCT
TCCTCGCTCACTGACTCGCTACGCTCGGTCGTTCGACTGCGGCGAGCGGAAATGGCTTACGAACGGGGCG
GAGATTTCCTGGAAGATGCCAGGAAGATACTTAACAGGGAAGTGAGAGGGCCGCGGCAAAGCCGTTTTTC
CATAGGCTCCGCCCCCCTGACAAGCATCACGAAATCTGACGCTCAAATCAGTGGTGGCGAAACCCGACAG
GACTATAAAGATACCAGGCGTTTCCCCCTGGCGGCTCCCTCGTGCGCTCTCCTGTTCCTGCCTTTCGGTT
TACCGGTGTCATTCCGCTGTTATGGCCGCGTTTGTCTCATTCCACGCCTGACACTCAGTTCCGGGTAGGC
AGTTCGCTCCAAGCTGGACTGTATGCACGAACCCCCCGTTCAGTCCGACCGCTGCGCCTTATCCGGTAAC
TATCGTCTTGAGTCCAACCCGGAAAGACATGCAAAAGCACCACTGGCAGCAGCCACTGGTAATTGATTTA
GAGGAGTTAGTCTTGAAGTCATGCGCCGGTTAAGGCTAAACTGAAAGGACAAGTTTTGGTGACTGCGCTC
CTCCAAGCCAGTTACCTCGGTTCAAAGAGTTGGTAGCTCAGAGAACCTTCGAAAAACCGCCCTGCAAGGC
GGTTTTTTCGTTTTCAGAGCAAGAGATTACGCGCAGACCAAAACGATCTCAAGAAGATCATCTTATTAAT
CAGATAAAATATTTCTAGATTTCAGTGCAATTTATCTCTTCAAATGTAGCACCTGAAGTCAGCCCCATAC
GATATAAGTTGTAATTCTCATGTTTGACAGCTTATCATCGATAAGCTTGGTACCCAATTATGACAACTTG
ACGGCTACATCATTCACTTTTTCTTCACAACCGGCACGGAACTCGCTCGGGCTGGCCCCGGTGCATTTTT
TAAATACCCGCGAGAAATAGAGTTGATCGTCAAAACCAACATTGCGACCGACGGTGGCGATAGGCATCCG
GGTGGTGCTCAAAAGCAGCTTCGCCTGGCTGATACGTTGGTCCTCGCGCCAGCTTAAGACGCTAATCCCT
AACTGCTGGCGGAAAAGATGTGACAGACGCGACGGCGACAAGCAAACATGCTGTGCGACGCTGGCGATAT
CAAAATTGCTGTCTGCCAGGTGATCGCTGATGTACTGACAAGCCTCGCGTACCCGATTATCCATCGGTGG
ATGGAGCGACTCGTTAATCGCTTCCATGCGCCGCAGTAACAATTGCTCAAGCAGATTTATCGCCAGCAGC
TCCGAATAGCGCCCTTCCCCTTGCCCGGCGTTAATGATTTGCCCAAACAGGTCGCTGAAATGCGGCTGGT
GCGCTTCATCCGGGCGAAAGAACCCCGTATTGGCAAATATTGACGGCCAGTTAAGCCATTCATGCCAGTA
GGCGCGCGGACGAAAGTAAACCCACTGGTGATACCATTCGCGAGCCTCCGGATGACGACCGTAGTGATGA
ATCTCTCCTGGCGGGAACAGCAAAATATCACTCGGTCGGCAAACAAATTCTCGTCCCTGATTTTTCACCA
CCCCCTGACCGCGAATGGTGAGATTGAGAATATAACCTTTCATTCCCAGCGGTCGGTCGATAAAAAAATC
GAGATAACCGTTGGCCTCAATCGGCGTTAAACCCGCCACCAGATGGGCATTAAACGAGTATCCCGGCAGC
AGGGGATCATTTTGCGCTTCAGCCATACTTTTCATACTCCCGCCATTCAGAG
